Addgene plasmid #126142: pBbE9a-RFP
Purpose: Constitutive expression vector for Escherichia coli. BglBrick compatible.
Depositing lab: Nigel Scrutton. Depositing organization: University of Manchester. Publication: SelProm: A Queryable and Predictive Expression Vector Selection Tool for Escherichia coli. Jervis AJ, Carbonell P, Taylor S, Sung R, Dunstan MS, Robinson CJ, Breitling R, Takano E, Scrutton NS. ACS Synth Biol. 2019 Mar 18. doi: 10.1021/acssynbio.8b00399. PubMed 30870592.
Backbone
  Vector backbone: pBb
  Backbone size w/o insert (bp): 2181
  Vector type: Bacterial Expression, Synthetic Biology
Growth in bacteria
  Bacterial resistance: Ampicillin, 100 μg/mL
  Growth temperature: 37°C
  Growth strain: DH5alpha
  Copy number: High Copy
Gene/Insert
  Gene/Insert name: RFP
  Species: Synthetic
  Insert size (bp): 678
  Promoter: J23113
  Cloning method: Unknown
  Sequencing primers: 5′ GTTATTGTCTCATGAGCGGATAC
Terms and licenses: Academic/Nonprofit Terms; Industry Terms: Not Available to Industry
Depositor comments: Cloning method was In-Fusion.
How to cite: pBbE9a-RFP was a gift from Nigel Scrutton (Addgene plasmid # 126142 ; http://n2t.net/addgene:126142 ; RRID:Addgene_126142)
