[The description below was written by a language model from this plasmid's Addgene catalogue record and pLannotate feature annotations shown in this document.]
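Description:
pBbE9a-RFP is a small (about 2.9 kb) bacterial expression plasmid for Escherichia coli built on the pBb (BglBrick) vector family, intended for constitutive rather than inducible expression. It replicates from a high-copy ColE1/pMB1-type origin and is selected with ampicillin through a β-lactamase (AmpR) gene driven by its native bla promoter. A phage lambda t0 terminator lies just downstream of AmpR, between the resistance gene and the origin, and limits read-through from the marker into the rest of the plasmid.

The payload is a 678 bp synthetic RFP coding sequence, annotated as mRFP1, the monomeric derivative of DsRed. According to the catalogue entry it is expressed from J23113, a member of the Anderson series of constitutive synthetic E. coli promoters. The automated feature table instead labels a short upstream stretch as a fragment of the related J23119 promoter, which most likely reflects the sequence these closely related promoters share rather than a different part. Transcription of the reporter ends at a tandem pair of terminators, rrnB T1 followed by the phage T7 early terminator T7Te.

Because the vector is BglBrick compatible, the RFP gene can serve as a placeholder to be replaced by, or combined with, other standardised parts, while red fluorescence gives a direct readout of promoter and vector output. The plasmid was deposited with work on a predictive tool for choosing E. coli expression vectors, so it fits use as a characterised constitutive member of a vector set for synthetic biology and pathway engineering. The depositor notes that it was assembled by In-Fusion cloning.
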