Features (pLannotate 1.2.2; 8 found; start..end, strand, type, name):
     13..29      +  promoter       J23119(SpeI) promoter (fragment): bacterial promoter (Registry of Standard Biological Parts BBa J23119) modified to end with an SpeI site
     87..764     +  CDS            mRFP1: monomeric derivative of DsRed (Campbell et al., 2002)
    797..868     +  terminator     rrnB T1 terminator: transcription terminator T1 from the E. coli rrnB gene
    884..911     +  terminator     T7Te terminator: phage T7 early transcription terminator
   1069..1657    -  rep_origin     ori: high-copy-number ColE1/pMB1/pBR322/pUC origin of replication
   1745..1839    -  terminator     lambda t0 terminator: transcription terminator from phage lambda
   1869..2729    -  CDS            AmpR: β-lactamase; bla; confers resistance to ampicillin, carbenicillin, and related antibiotics
   2730..2834    -  promoter       AmpR promoter: bla
>Addgene plasmid #126142 | pBbE9a-RFP | addgene full sequence | sequence record 247107 | Addgene NGS Result
GACGTCCTGATGGCTAGCTCAGTCCTAGGGATTATGCTAGCAGGTTTAATCGAATTCAAAAGATCTTTTA
AGAAGGAGATATACATATGGCGAGTAGCGAAGACGTTATCAAAGAGTTCATGCGTTTCAAAGTTCGTATG
GAAGGTTCCGTTAACGGTCACGAGTTCGAAATCGAAGGTGAAGGTGAAGGTCGTCCGTACGAAGGTACCC
AGACCGCTAAACTGAAAGTTACCAAAGGTGGTCCGCTGCCGTTCGCTTGGGACATCCTGTCCCCGCAGTT
CCAGTACGGTTCCAAAGCTTACGTTAAACACCCGGCTGACATCCCGGACTACCTGAAACTGTCCTTCCCG
GAAGGTTTCAAATGGGAACGTGTTATGAACTTCGAAGACGGTGGTGTTGTTACCGTTACCCAGGACTCCT
CCCTGCAAGACGGTGAGTTCATCTACAAAGTTAAACTGCGTGGTACCAACTTCCCGTCCGACGGTCCGGT
TATGCAGAAAAAAACCATGGGTTGGGAAGCTTCCACCGAACGTATGTACCCGGAAGACGGTGCTCTGAAA
GGTGAAATCAAAATGCGTCTGAAACTGAAAGACGGTGGTCACTACGACGCTGAAGTTAAAACCACCTACA
TGGCTAAAAAACCGGTTCAGCTGCCGGGTGCTTACAAAACCGACATCAAACTGGACATCACCTCCCACAA
CGAAGACTACACCATCGTTGAACAGTACGAACGTGCTGAAGGTCGTCACTCCACCGGTGCTTAAGGATCC
AAACTCGAGTAAGGATCTCCAGGCATCAAATAAAACGAAAGGCTCAGTCGAAAGACTGGGCCTTTCGTTT
TATCTGTTGTTTGTCGGTGAACGCTCTCTACTAGAGTCACACTGGCTCACCTTCGGGTGGGCCTTTCTGC
GTTTATACCTAGGGCGTTCGGCTGCGGCGAGCGGTATCAGCTCACTCAAAGGCGGTAATACGGTTATCCA
CAGAATCAGGGGATAACGCAGGAAAGAACATGTGAGCAAAAGGCCAGCAAAAGGCCAGGAACCGTAAAAA
GGCCGCGTTGCTGGCGTTTTTCCATAGGCTCCGCCCCCCTGACGAGCATCACAAAAATCGACGCTCAAGT
CAGAGGTGGCGAAACCCGACAGGACTATAAAGATACCAGGCGTTTCCCCCTGGAAGCTCCCTCGTGCGCT
CTCCTGTTCCGACCCTGCCGCTTACCGGATACCTGTCCGCCTTTCTCCCTTCGGGAAGCGTGGCGCTTTC
TCATAGCTCACGCTGTAGGTATCTCAGTTCGGTGTAGGTCGTTCGCTCCAAGCTGGGCTGTGTGCACGAA
CCCCCCGTTCAGCCCGACCGCTGCGCCTTATCCGGTAACTATCGTCTTGAGTCCAACCCGGTAAGACACG
ACTTATCGCCACTGGCAGCAGCCACTGGTAACAGGATTAGCAGAGCGAGGTATGTAGGCGGTGCTACAGA
GTTCTTGAAGTGGTGGCCTAACTACGGCTACACTAGAAGGACAGTATTTGGTATCTGCGCTCTGCTGAAG
CCAGTTACCTTCGGAAAAAGAGTTGGTAGCTCTTGATCCGGCAAACAAACCACCGCTGGTAGCGGTGGTT
TTTTTGTTTGCAAGCAGCAGATTACGCGCAGAAAAAAAGGATCTCAAGAAGATCCTTTGATCTTTTCTAC
GGGGTCTGACGCTCAGTGGAACGAAAACTCACGTTAAGGGATTTTGGTCATGACTAGTGCTTGGATTCTC
ACCAATAAAAAACGCCCGGCGGCAACCGAGCGTTCTGAACAAATCCAGATGGAGTTCTGAGGTCATTACT
GGATCTATCAACAGGAGTCCAAGCGAGCTCGTAAACTTGGTCTGACAGTTACCAATGCTTAATCAGTGAG
GCACCTATCTCAGCGATCTGTCTATTTCGTTCATCCATAGTTGCCTGACTCCCCGTCGTGTAGATAACTA
CGATACGGGAGGGCTTACCATCTGGCCCCAGTGCTGCAATGATACCGCGAGACCCACGCTCACCGGCTCC
AGATTTATCAGCAATAAACCAGCCAGCCGGAAGGGCCGAGCGCAGAAGTGGTCCTGCAACTTTATCCGCC
TCCATCCAGTCTATTAATTGTTGCCGGGAAGCTAGAGTAAGTAGTTCGCCAGTTAATAGTTTGCGCAACG
TTGTTGCCATTGCTACAGGCATCGTGGTGTCACGCTCGTCGTTTGGTATGGCTTCATTCAGCTCCGGTTC
CCAACGATCAAGGCGAGTTACATGATCCCCCATGTTGTGCAAAAAAGCGGTTAGCTCCTTCGGTCCTCCG
ATCGTTGTCAGAAGTAAGTTGGCCGCAGTGTTATCACTCATGGTTATGGCAGCACTGCATAATTCTCTTA
CTGTCATGCCATCCGTAAGATGCTTTTCTGTGACTGGTGAGTACTCAACCAAGTCATTCTGAGAATAGTG
TATGCGGCGACCGAGTTGCTCTTGCCCGGCGTCAATACGGGATAATACCGCGCCACATAGCAGAACTTTA
AAAGTGCTCATCATTGGAAAACGTTCTTCGGGGCGAAAACTCTCAAGGATCTTACCGCTGTTGAGATCCA
GTTCGATGTAACCCACTCGTGCACCCAACTGATCTTCAGCATCTTTTACTTTCACCAGCGTTTCTGGGTG
AGCAAAAACAGGAAGGCAAAATGCCGCAAAAAAGGGAATAAGGGCGACACGGAAATGTTGAATACTCATA
CTCTTCCTTTTTCAATATTATTGAAGCATTTATCAGGGTTATTGTCTCATGAGCGGATACATATTTGAAT
GTATTTAGAAAAATAAACAAATAGGGGTTCCGCGCACATTTCCCCGAAAAGTGCCACCT
